Addgene plasmid #239501: pKS1140
Purpose: Express GAL-inducible peroxisomal sfCherry3C large fragment and Pex22 peroxisomal chauffeur with 2 high affinity SH3 peptides
Depositing lab: John Dueber. Depositing organization: University of California, Berkeley.
Backbone
  Vector backbone: TMP137
  Backbone manufacturer: Internal
  Vector type: Yeast Expression
  Selectable markers: LEU2
Growth in bacteria
  Bacterial resistance: Kanamycin, 50 μg/mL
  Growth temperature: 37°C
  Growth strain: DH5alpha
  Copy number: High Copy
Gene/Insert
  Gene/Insert name: sfCherry3C(1-10)-ePTS1
  Species: Synthetic
  Cloning method: Golden Gate
Terms and licenses: Academic/Nonprofit Terms; Industry Terms: Not Available to Industry
Depositor comments: Additional inserts: 1) GEM; 2) ScPex22(1-36)-Venus-2xSH3pep
How to cite: pKS1140 was a gift from John Dueber (Addgene plasmid # 239501 ; http://n2t.net/addgene:239501 ; RRID:Addgene_239501)
