[The description below was written by a language model from this plasmid's Addgene catalogue record and pLannotate feature annotations shown in this document.]
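Description:
pKS1140 is a yeast expression plasmid built by Golden Gate assembly on an in-house backbone (TMP137). It is propagated in E. coli at high copy from a ColE1/pUC-type origin under kanamycin selection and selected in Saccharomyces cerevisiae through a LEU2 marker driven by its own promoter. The feature table shows no yeast replication origin (neither 2μ nor CEN/ARS). It does detect short fragments of yeast genomic sequence near the marker and the bacterial backbone, including NFS1, which neighbours LEU2 in the genome. This could reflect homology arms for chromosomal integration, but the record does not state the mode of maintenance.

The payload comprises three cassettes. The first encodes GEM, a synthetic transcription factor that fuses the Gal4 DNA-binding domain, an estrogen receptor ligand-binding domain and an Msn2 activation region, followed by a PGK1 terminator. GEM activates GAL promoters in response to estrogen-receptor ligand rather than galactose; its own promoter is not annotated. The second places the large fragment of the split red fluorescent protein sfCherry3C (strands 1-10) under the GAL1 promoter, with an enhanced PTS1 signal that directs it into the peroxisomal lumen. The third expresses the N-terminal 36 residues of Pex22, a peroxisomal membrane anchor, fused to Venus and two high-affinity SH3-binding peptides. Its promoter is also not annotated.

According to the stated purpose, the Pex22 fusion acts as a peroxisomal "chauffeur", presumably recruiting SH3-domain-tagged cargo to the organelle, with Venus reporting its localisation. The inducible sfCherry3C(1-10) would fluoresce only when complemented by a partner carrying the small sfCherry fragment, which would report that protein's arrival in the peroxisome. The record does not describe the partner constructs.
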