Features (pLannotate 1.2.2; 18 found; start..end, strand, type, name):
    158..571     -  CDS            YJC7_YEAST: Protein predicted: Swiss-Prot protein existence level 4. From Saccharomyces cerevisiae (strain ATCC 204508 / S288c) (Baker's yeast).
    732..1172    +  CDS            GAL4 DNA binding domain: DNA binding domain of the GAL4 transcriptional activator; Saccharomyces cerevisiae GAL4 (truncated)
   1218..2153    +  CDS            ERT2: mutated ligand-binding domain of the human estrogen receptor (Feil et al., 1997)
   2190..3098    +  CDS            MSN2 (fragment): MSN2_YEAST - Experimental evidence at protein level: Swiss-Prot protein existence level 1. Positive transcriptional factor that acts as a component of the stress responsive system. Recognizes and binds to the stress response element (STRE) which is involved in the response to various forms of stress (heat, oxidative, osmotic, etc.). Involved in the regulation of the CTT1, DDR2, HSP12 genes. May be regulated via WHI2- PSR1 complex phosphatase activity. From Saccharomyces cerevisiae (strain ATCC 204508 / S288c) (Baker's yeast).
   3120..3344    +  terminator     PGK1 terminator (fragment): S. cerevisae PGK1; transcription terminator for 3-phosphoglycerate kinase gene
   3458..3899    +  promoter       GAL1 promoter: S. cerevisiae GAL1; inducible promoter, regulated by Gal4
   3917..4540    +  CDS            sfCherry3C (fragment): sfCherry3C is a basic (constitutively fluorescent) fluorescent protein published in 2019, derived from Discosoma sp.. It is reported to be a monomer.
   4851..4907    -  CDS            ch3-I (fragment): H31_CHLRE - Experimental evidence at protein level: Swiss-Prot protein existence level 1. Core component of nucleosome. Nucleosomes wrap and compact DNA into chromatin, limiting DNA accessibility to the cellular machineries which require DNA as a template. Histones thereby play a central role in transcription regulation, DNA repair, DNA replication and chromosomal stability. DNA accessibility is regulated via a complex set of post-translational modifications of histones, also called histone code, and nucleosome remodeling. From Chlamydomonas reinhardtii (Chlamydomonas smithii).
   5560..5679    +  CDS            PEX22 (fragment): PEX22_YEAST - Experimental evidence at protein level: Swiss-Prot protein existence level 1. Involved in peroxisome biogenesis. From Saccharomyces cerevisiae (strain ATCC 204508 / S288c) (Baker's yeast).
   5674..6384    +  CDS            Venus: Venus is a basic (constitutively fluorescent) yellow fluorescent protein published in 2002, derived from Aequorea victoria. It is reported to be a rapidly-maturing weak dimer with moderate acid sensitivity.
   6814..6891    +  CDS            YO192_YEAST (fragment): Experimental evidence at protein level: Swiss-Prot protein existence level 1. From Saccharomyces cerevisiae (strain ATCC 204508 / S288c) (Baker's yeast).
   7031..7438    +  promoter       LEU2 promoter: S. cerevisiae LEU2
   7439..8530    +  CDS            LEU2: LEU3_YEAST - Experimental evidence at protein level: Swiss-Prot protein existence level 1. Catalyzes the oxidation of 3-carboxy-2-hydroxy-4- methylpentanoate (3-isopropylmalate) to 3-carboxy-4-methyl-2- oxopentanoate. The product decarboxylates to 4-methyl-2 oxopentanoate. From Saccharomyces cerevisiae (strain ATCC 204508 / S288c) (Baker's yeast).
   8895..9008    -  CDS            NFS1 (fragment): NFS1_YEAST - Also known as SPL1 From Saccharomyces cerevisiae (strain ATCC 204508 / S288c) (Baker's yeast).
   9334..9525    -  CDS            NFS1 (fragment): NFS1_YEAST - Also known as SPL1 From Saccharomyces cerevisiae (strain ATCC 204508 / S288c) (Baker's yeast).
   9564..10379   -  CDS            KanR: aminoglycoside phosphotransferase; aph(3')-Ia; confers resistance to kanamycin in bacteria or G418 (Geneticin®) in eukaryotes
  10604..11192   +  rep_origin     ori: high-copy-number ColE1/pMB1/pBR322/pUC origin of replication
  11355..11729   +  CDS            YC021_YEAST: Protein predicted: Swiss-Prot protein existence level 4. From Saccharomyces cerevisiae (strain ATCC 204508 / S288c) (Baker's yeast).
>Addgene plasmid #239501 | pKS1140 | addgene full sequence | sequence record 475913 | Addgene NGS Result
ACTGGCCGATAATTGCAGACGAACGAGTCGAACAAGAAGCAGGCAAAGTTTAGAGCACTGCCCCTCCGCA
CTCAAAAAAGAAAAAACTAGGAGGAAAATAAAATTCTCAACCACACAAACACATAAACACATACAAATAC
AAATACAAGCTTATTTACTTGACATCGCGCGATCTTCCACTATTCAGCGCCGTCCGCCCTCTCTCGTGTT
TTTTGTTTACGCGACAACTATGCGAAATCCGGAGCAACGGGCAACCGTTTGGGGAAAGACCACACCCACG
CGCGATCGCCATGGCAACGAGGTCGCACACGCCCCACACCCAGACCTCCCTGCGAGCGGGCATGGGTACA
ATGTCCCCGTTGCCACAGACACCACTTCGTAGCACAGCGCAGAGCGTAGCGTGTTGTTGCTGCTGACAAA
AGAAAATTTTTCTTAGCAAAGCAAAGGAGGGGAAGCACGGGCAGATAGCACCGTACCATACCCTTGGAAA
CTCGAAATGAACGAAGCAGGAAATGAGAGAATGAGAGTTTTGTAGGTATATATAGCGGTAGTGTTTGCGC
GTTACCATCATCTTCTGGATCTATCTATTGTTCTTTTCCTCATCACTTTCCCCTTTTTCGCTCTTCTTCT
TGTCTTTTATTTCTTTCTTTTTTTTAATTGTTCCCTCGATTGGCTATCTACCAAAGAATCCAAACTTAAT
ACACGTATTTATTTGTCCAATTACCAGATCTATGAAGCTACTGTCTTCTATCGAACAAGCATGCGATATT
TGCCGACTTAAAAAGCTCAAGTGCTCCAAAGAAAAACCGAAGTGCGCCAAGTGTCTGAAGAACAACTGGG
AGTGTCGCTACTCTCCCAAAACCAAAAGATCTCCGCTGACTAGGGCACATCTGACAGAAGTGGAATCAAG
GCTAGAAAGACTGGAACAGCTATTTCTACTGATTTTTCCTCGAGAAGACCTTGACATGATTTTGAAAATG
GATTCTTTACAGGATATAAAAGCATTGTTAACAGGATTATTTGTACAAGATAATGTGAATAAAGATGCCG
TCACAGATAGATTGGCTTCAGTGGAGACTGATATGCCTCTAACATTGAGACAGCATAGAATAAGTGCGAC
ATCATCATCGGAAGAGAGTAGTAACAAAGGTCAAAGACAGTTGACTGTATCGATTGACTCGGCAGGATCC
GGTGACGGTGCTGGTTTAATTAACTCTGCTGGAGACATGAGAGCTGCCAACCTTTGGCCAAGCCCGCTCA
TGATCAAACGCTCTAAGAAGAACAGCCTGGCCTTGTCCCTGACGGCCGACCAGATGGTCAGTGCCTTGTT
GGATGCTGAGCCCCCCATACTCTATTCCGAGTATGATCCTACCAGACCCTTCAGTGAAGCTTCGATGATG
GGCTTACTGACCAACCTGGCAGACAGGGAGCTGGTTCACATGATCAACTGGGCGAAGAGGGTGCCAGGCT
TTGTGGATTTGACCCTCCATGATCAGGTCCACCTTCTAGAATGTGCCTGGCTAGAGATCCTGATGATTGG
ACTCGTCTGGCGCTCCATGGAGCACCCAGGGAAGCTACTGTTTGCTCCTAACTTGCTCTTGGACAGGAAC
CAGGGAAAATGTGTAGAGGGCATGGTGGAGATCTTCGACATGCTGCTGGCTACATCATCTCGGTTCCGCA
TGATGAATCTGCAGGGAGAGGAGTTTGTGTGCCTCAAATCTATTATTTTGCTTAATTCTGGAGTGTACAC
ATTTCTGTCCAGCACCCTGAAGTCTCTGGAAGAGAAGGACCATATCCACCGAGTCCTGGACAAGATCACA
GACACTTTGATCCACCTGATGGCCAAGGCAGGCCTGACCCTGCAGCAGCAGCACCAGCGGCTGGCCCAGC
TCCTCCTCATCCTCTCCCACATCAGGCACATGAGTAACAAAGGCATGGAGCATCTGTACAGCATGAAGTG
CAAGAACGTGGTGCCCCTCTATGACCTGCTGCTGGAGATGCTGGACGCCCACCGCCTACATGCGCCCACT
AGCCGTGGAGGGGCATCCGTGGAGGAAACGGACCAAAGCCACTTGGCCACTGCGGGCTCTACTTCATCGC
ATTCCTTGCAAAAGTATTACATCACGGGGGAGGCAGAGGGTTTCCCTGCCACAGTCGCGGCTGCAGGTGA
CGGTGCTGGTTTAATTAACATGACGGTCGACCATGATTTCAATAGCGAAGATATTTTATTCCCCATAGAA
AGCATGAGTAGTATACAATACGTGGAGAATAATAACCCAAATAATATTAACAACGATGTTATCCCGTATT
CTCTAGATATCAAAAACACTGTCTTAGATAGTGCGGATCTCAATGACATTCAAAATCAAGAAACTTCACT
GAATTTGGGGCTTCCTCCACTATCTTTCGACTCTCCACTGCCCGTAACGGAAACGATACCATCCACTACC
GATAACAGCTTGCATTTGAAAGCTGATAGCAACAAAAATCGCGATGCAAGAACTATTGAAAATGATAGTG
AAATTAAGAGTACTAATAATGCTAGTGGCTCTGGGGCAAATCAATACACAACTCTTACTTCACCTTATCC
TATGAACGACATTTTGTACAACATGAACAATCCGTTACAATCACCGTCACCTTCATCGGTACCTCAAAAT
CCGACTATAAATCCTCCCATAAATACAGCAAGTAACGAAACTAATTTATCGCCTCAAACTTCAAATGGTA
ATGAAACTCTTATATCTCCTCGAGCCCAACAACATACGTCCATTAAAGATAATCGTCTGTCCTTACCTAA
TGGTGCTAATTCGAATCTTTTCATTGACACTAACCCAAACAATTTGAACGAAAAACTAAGAAATCAATTG
AACTCAGATACAAATTCATATTCTAACTCCATTTCTAATTCAAACTCCAATTCTACGGGTAATTTAAATT
CCAGTTATTTTAATTCACTGAACATAGACTCCATGCTAGATGATTACGTTTCTAGTGATCTCTTATTGAA
TGATGATGATGATGACACTAATTTATCACGCCGAAGATTTAGCGACGTTATAACAAACCAATTTCCGTCA
ATGACAAATTCGAGGAATGAGCTCGGATCCTAACTCGAGATTGAATTGAATTGAAATCGATAGATCAATT
TTTTTCTTTTCTCTTTCCCCATCCTTTACGCTAAAATAATAGTTTATTTTATTTTTTGAATATTTTTTAT
TTATATACGTATATATAGACTATTATTTATCTTTTAATGATTATTAAGATTTTTATTAAAAAAAAATTCG
CTCCTCTTTTAATGCCTTTATGCAGTTTTTTTTTCCCATTCGATATTTCTATGTGCTGCCAAACCAGATG
TCAACACAGCTACAACGCCCCATTATCTTAGCCTAAAAAAACCTTCTCTTTGGAACTTTCAGTAATACGC
TTAACTGCTCATTGCTATATTGAAGTACGGATTAGAAGCCGCCGAGCGGGCGACAGCCCTCCGACGGATG
ACTCTCCTCCGTGCGTCCTCGTCATCACCGGTCGCGTTCCTGAAACGCAGATGTGCCTCGCGCCGCACTG
CTCCGAACAATAAAGATTCTACAATACTAGCTTTTATGGTTATGAAGAGGAAAAATTGGCAGTAACCTGG
CCCCACAAACCTTCAAATTAACGAATCAAATTAACAACCATAGGATGATAATGCGATTAGTTTTTTAGCC
TTATTTCTGGGGTAATTAATCAGCGAAGCGATGATTTTTGATCTATTAACAGATATATAAATGGAAAAGC
TGCATAACCACTTTAACTAATACTTTCAACATTTTCAGTTTGTATTACTTCTTATTCAAATGTCATAAAA
GTATCAACAAAAAATTGTTAATATACCTCTATACTTTAACGTCAAGGAGAAAAAACTATAAGATCTATGG
AGGAAGACAACATGGCTATCATCAAGGAATTCATGAGATTCAAGGTCCACATGGAAGGTTCTGTCAACGG
TCACGAATTTGAAATTGAAGGTGAAGGTGAAGGTCATCCATACGAAGGTACTCAAACAGCTAGACTAAAG
GTTACCAAGGGTGACCCATTGCCTTTTGCTTGGGATATCTTGTCTCCACAATTCATGTACGGTTCCAAGG
CTTACGTTAAGCACCCAGCTGACATTCCAGACTACTTGAAATTATCTTTCCCAGAAGGTTTCACCTGGGA
AAGAGTTATGAACTTCGAAGACGGCGGAGTTGTTGCTGTCACCCAAGACTCCTCCTTGCAAGATGGTCAA
TTCATCTACAAGGTCAAGTTGTTGGGTATTAATTTCCCATCAGATGGTCCAGTCATGCAAAAGAAGACCA
TGGGTTGGGAAGCTTCCACTGAAAGAATGTACCCAGAAGATGGTGCTTTGAAGGGTGAAATCAACCAAAG
ATTGAAATTAAAGGACGGTGGTCACTACGATGCTGAAGTCAAGACCACTTACAGAGCCAAGAAGCCAGTT
CAATTGCCAGGTGCCTACGATGTTGACATTAAATTGGACATCACTTCTCACAACGAAGATGGATCCGGTT
CATTGGGAAGAGGTAGAAGATCCAAATTGTAATAACTCGAGTGGCAGCTTTTGATTAAGCCTTCTAGTCC
AAAAAACACGTTTTTTTGTCATTTATTTCATTTTCTTAGAATAGTTTAGTTTATTCATTTTATAGTCACG
AATGTTTTATGATTCTATATAGGGTTGCAAACAAGCATTTTTCATTTTATGTTAAAACAATTTCAGGTTT
ACCTTTTATTCTGCTTGTGGTGACGCGTGTATCCGCCCGCTCTTTTGGTCACCCATGTATGCTGGATGCA
CACACTGGCTTAAGATGACAACGTCTTGGGGCCTTACCACCAGTGGACTTTCTTGCTGTTTGCTTTGTTC
TGGCCATTGTTTGCGTTTATATATTTATGTTAGATGTTTTTCTTATTAACTAGAAAGAAAGAATATAAAA
GGTTGAGGAAAGAGATGTATCCCGAAGAATACACAGTCTTTTATATATGTATTTCAACAAGGAGCCGTGG
AGGGTACTAAAAAGAAAAATCGCCCGGGCATTTCGTTATCTTCCACGCTAAAAGTCAAGGAGAGATATTA
CGGCCAGGATCGCAAAGGTGCAGAGCAAGGAAATGTGAGAAATTGTGAGAACGATAATGTATGGGACAAT
GCGAAAATGTGAGAACGAGAGCAAAAATCTTTTTTGTATCTCCCCGCCGAATTTGGAAACCGCGTTCTGA
AAACTTCGCATCTTCACATAGTAAAACTGTTCCGAGCGCTTCTCCCCATAATGGTTAGTGGTAAAAACCG
AAGTTGTTTACTTTAGCAAATGCCCGCGAATACGGTGGTAAATTGCCACCCCCCCTTCCCCATTCATTGG
GTAAAGACCAATTTGATGGATAAATTGGTTGTGGAAAAGGTCTAATTCTTTTTCCTATAAATACCGAGAT
ATTTTTTCTATATGATGGTTTCCGTCGCATTATTGTACTCTATAGTACTAAAGCAACAAACAAAAACAAG
CAACAAATATAATATAGTAAAATAGATCTATGCCACCACCATCAAGAAGTAGAATAAACAAAACAAGAAC
ATTAGGAATAGTGGGTACAGCTATAGCAGTGTTGGTCACGTCCTACTATATATATCAAAAGGTGACAGGT
TCTTCTAAAGGTGAAGAATTATTCACTGGTGTTGTCCCAATTTTGGTTGAATTAGATGGTGATGTTAATG
GTCACAAATTTTCTGTCTCCGGTGAAGGTGAAGGTGATGCTACTTACGGTAAATTGACCTTAAAATTGAT
TTGTACTACTGGTAAATTGCCAGTTCCATGGCCAACCTTAGTCACTACTTTAGGTTATGGTTTGCAATGT
TTTGCTAGATACCCAGATCATATGAAACAACATGACTTTTTCAAGTCTGCCATGCCAGAAGGTTATGTTC
AAGAAAGAACTATTTTTTTCAAAGATGACGGTAACTACAAGACCAGAGCTGAAGTCAAGTTTGAAGGTGA
TACCTTAGTTAATAGAATCGAATTAAAAGGTATTGATTTTAAAGAAGGTGGTAACATTTTAGGTCACAAA
TTGGAATACAACTATAACTCTCACAATGTTTACATCACTGCTGACAAACAAAAGAATGGTATCAAAGCTA
ACTTCAAAATTAGACACAACATTGAAGATGGTGGTGTTCAATTAGCTGACCATTATCAACAAAATACTCC
AATTGGTGATGGTCCAGTCTTGTTACCAGACAACCATTACTTATCCTATCAATCTGCCTTATCCAAAGAT
CCAAACGAAAAGAGAGATCACATGGTCTTGTTAGAATTTGTTACTGCTGCTGGTATTACCCATGGTATGG
ATGAATTGTACAAAGGATCCAGTGGAAGTTCAGGCTCCGGTTCTGGGCCTCCCCCAGCTCTTCCGCCAAA
AAGACGAAGGTCTGGCAGTTCCGGATCAGGTTCAGGGCCACCTCCAGCATTACCTCCAAAGAGGAGGAGA
TAATGGCAGTGCTTTTAACTAAGAATTATTAGTCTTTTCTGCTTATTTTTTCATCATAGTTTAGAACACT
TTATATTAACGAATAGTTTATGAATCTATTTAGGTTTAAAAATTGATACAGTTTTATAAGTTACTTTTTC
AAAGACTCGTGCTGTCTATTGCATAATGCACTGGAAGGGGAAAAAAAAGGTGCACACGCGTGGCTTTTTC
TTGAATTTGCAGTTTGAAAAATGCTGAGCAGTTACAGAGATGTTACGAACCACTAGTGCACTGCAGTACA
TCGAGGAGAACTTCTAGTATATCTACATACCTAATATTATTGCCTTATTAAAAATGGAATCCCAACAATT
ACATCAAAATCCACATTCTCTTCAAAATCAATTGTCCTGTACTTCCTTGTTCATGTGTGTTCAAAAACGT
TATATTTATAGGATAATTATACTCTATTTCTCAACAAGTAATTGGTTGTTTGGCCGAGCGGTCTAAGGCG
CCTGATTCAAGAAATATCTTGACCGCAGTTAACTGTGGGAATACTCAGGTATCGTAAGATGCAAGAGTTC
GAATCTCTTAGCAACCATTATTTTTTTCCTCAACATAACGAGAACACACAGGGGCGCTATCGCACAGAAT
CAAATTCGATGACTGGAAATTTTTTGTTAATTTCAGAGGTCGCCTGACGCATATACCTTTTTCAACTGAA
AAATTGGGAGAAAAAGGAAAGGTGAGAGCGCCGGAACCGGCTTTTCATATAGAATAGAGAAGCGTTCATG
ACTAAATGCTTGCATCACAATACTTGAAGTTGACAATATTATTTAAGGACCTATTGTTTTTTCCAATAGG
TGGTTAGCAATCGTCTTACTTTCTAACTTTTCTTACCTTTTACATTTCAGCAATATATATATATATATTT
CAAGGATATACCATTCTAATGTCTGCCCCTAAGAAGATCGTCGTTTTGCCAGGTGACCACGTTGGTCAAG
AAATCACAGCCGAAGCCATTAAGGTTCTTAAAGCTATTTCTGATGTTCGTTCCAATGTCAAGTTCGATTT
CGAAAATCATTTAATTGGTGGTGCTGCTATCGATGCTACAGGTGTTCCACTTCCAGATGAGGCGCTGGAA
GCCTCCAAGAAGGCTGATGCCGTTTTGTTAGGTGCTGTGGGTGGTCCTAAATGGGGAACCGGTAGTGTTA
GACCTGAACAAGGTTTACTAAAAATCCGTAAAGAACTTCAATTGTACGCCAACTTAAGACCATGTAACTT
TGCATCCGACTCTCTTTTAGACTTATCTCCAATCAAGCCACAATTTGCTAAAGGTACTGACTTCGTTGTT
GTCAGAGAATTAGTGGGAGGTATTTACTTTGGTAAGAGAAAGGAAGACGATGGTGATGGTGTCGCTTGGG
ATAGTGAACAATACACCGTTCCAGAAGTGCAAAGAATCACAAGAATGGCCGCTTTCATGGCCCTACAACA
TGAGCCACCATTGCCTATTTGGTCCTTGGATAAAGCTAATGTTTTGGCCTCTTCAAGATTATGGAGAAAA
ACTGTGGAGGAAACCATCAAGAACGAATTTCCTACATTGAAGGTTCAACATCAATTGATTGATTCTGCCG
CCATGATCCTAGTTAAGAACCCAACCCACCTAAATGGTATTATAATCACCAGCAACATGTTTGGTGATAT
CATCTCCGATGAAGCCTCCGTTATCCCAGGTTCCTTGGGTTTGTTGCCATCTGCGTCCTTGGCCTCTTTG
CCAGACAAGAACACCGCATTTGGTTTGTACGAACCATGCCACGGTTCTGCTCCAGATTTGCCAAAGAATA
AGGTCAACCCTATCGCCACTATCTTGTCTGCTGCAATGATGTTGAAATTGTCATTGAACTTGCCTGAAGA
AGGTAAGGCCATTGAAGATGCAGTTAAAAAGGTTTTGGATGCAGGTATCAGAACTGGTGATTTAGGTGGT
TCCAACAGTACCACCGAAGTCGGTGATGCTGTCGCCGAAGAAGTTAAGAAAATCCTTGCTTAAAAAGATT
CTCTTTTTTTATGATATTTGTACATAAACTTTATAAATGAAATTCATAATAGAAACGACACGAAATTACA
AAATGGAATATGTTCATAGGGTAGACGAAACTATATACGCAATCTACATACATTTATCAAGAAGGAGAAA
AAGGAGGATGTAAAGGAATACAGGTAAGCAAATTGATACTAATGGCTCAACGTGATAAGGAAAAAGAATT
GCACTTTAACATTAATATTGACAAGGAGGAGGGCACCACACAAAAAGTTAGGTGTAACAGAAAATCATGA
AACTATGATTCCTAATTTATATATTGGAGGATTTTCTCTAAAAAAAAAAAAATACAACAAATAAAAAACA
CTCAATGACCTGACCATTTGATGGAGTTTAAGTCAATACCTTCTTGAACCATTTCCCATAATGGTGAAAG
TTCCCTCAAGAATTTTACTCTGTCAGAAACGGCCTTAACGACGTAGTCGAGAGTACTCGTATCGCATGTC
GGTGCGACACGAAATTACAAAATGGAATATGTTCATAGGGTAGACGAAACTATATACGCAATCTACATAC
ATTTATCAAGAAGGAGAAAAAGGAGGATGTAAAGGAATACAGGTAAGCAAATTGATACTAATGGCTCAAC
GTGATAAGGAAAAAGAATTGCACTTTAACATTAATATTGACAAGGAGGAGGGCACCACACAAAAAGTTAG
GTGTAACAGAAAATCATGAAACTATGATTCCTAATTTATATATTGGAGGATTTTCTCTAAAAAAAAAAAA
ATACAACAAATAAAAAACACTCAATGACCTGACCATTTGATGGAGTTTAAGTCAATACCTTCTTGAACCA
TTTCCCATAATGGTGAAAGTTCCCTCAAGAATTTTACTCTGTCAGAAACGGCCTTAACGACGTAGTCGAC
CTCCTCTTCAGTACTAAATCTACCAATACCAAATCTGATGGAAGAATGGGCTAATGCATCATCCTTACCC
AGCGCCGAGCGGCCGCGTGTTACAACCAATTAACCAATTCTGATTAGAAAAACTCATCGAGCATCAAATG
AAACTGCAATTTATTCATATCAGGATTATCAATACCATATTTTTGAAAAAGCCGTTTCTGTAATGAAGGA
GAAAACTCACCGAGGCAGTTCCATAGGATGGCAAGATCCTGGTATCGGTCTGCGATTCCGACTCGTCCAA
CATCAATACAACCTATTAATTTCCCCTCGTCAAAAATAAGGTTATCAAGTGAGAAATCACCATGAGTGAC
GACTGAATCCGGTGAGAATGGCAAAAGCTTATGCATTTCTTTCCAGACTTGTTCAACAGGCCAGCCATTA
CGCTCGTCATCAAAATCACTCGCATCAACCAAACCGTTATTCATTCGTGATTGCGCCTGAGCGAGGCGAA
ATACGCGATCGCTGTTAAAAGGACAATTACAAACAGGAATCGAATGCAACCGGCGCAGGAACACTGCCAG
CGCATCAACAATATTTTCACCTGAATCAGGATATTCTTCTAATACCTGGAATGCTGTTTTCCCGGGGATC
GCAGTGGTGAGTAACCATGCATCATCAGGAGTACGGATAAAATGCTTGATGGTCGGAAGAGGCATAAATT
CCGTCAGCCAGTTTAGTCTGACCATCTCATCTGTAACATCATTGGCAACGCTACCTTTGCCATGTTTCAG
AAACAACTCTGGCGCATCGGGCTTCCCATACAATCGATAGATTGTCGCACCTGATTGCCCGACATTATCG
CGAGCCCATTTATACCCATATAAATCAGCATCCATGTTGGAATTTAATCGCGGCCTGGAGCAAGACGTTT
CCCGTTGAATATGGCTCATAACACCCCTTGTATTACTGTTTATGTAAGCAGACAGTTTTATTGTTCATGA
TGATATATTTTTATCTTGTGCAATGTAACATCAGAGATTTTGAGACACAACGTGGCTTTGTTGAATAAAT
CGAACTTTTGCTGAGTTGAAGGATCAGTCATGACCAAAATCCCTTAACGTGAGTTTTCGTTCCACTGAGC
GTCAGACCCCGTAGAAAAGATCAAAGGATCTTCTTGAGATCCTTTTTTTCTGCGCGTAATCTGCTGCTTG
CAAACAAAAAAACCACCGCTACCAGCGGTGGTTTGTTTGCCGGATCAAGAGCTACCAACTCTTTTTCCGA
AGGTAACTGGCTTCAGCAGAGCGCAGATACCAAATACTGTTCTTCTAGTGTAGCCGTAGTTAGGCCACCA
CTTCAAGAACTCTGTAGCACCGCCTACATACCTCGCTCTGCTAATCCTGTTACCAGTGGCTGCTGCCAGT
GGCGATAAGTCGTGTCTTACCGGGTTGGACTCAAGACGATAGTTACCGGATAAGGCGCAGCGGTCGGGCT
GAACGGGGGGTTCGTGCACACAGCCCAGCTTGGAGCGAACGACCTACACCGAACTGAGATACCTACAGCG
TGAGCTATGAGAAAGCGCCACGCTTCCCGAAGGGAGAAAGGCGGACAGGTATCCGGTAAGCGGCAGGGTC
GGAACAGGAGAGCGCACGAGGGAGCTTCCAGGGGGAAACGCCTGGTATCTTTATAGTCCTGTCGGGTTTC
GCCACCTCTGACTTGAGCGTCGATTTTTGTGATGCTCGTCAGGGGGGCGGAGCCTATGGAAAAACGCCAG
CAACGCGGCCTTTTTACGGTTCCTGGCCTTTTGCTGGCCTTTTGCTCACATGTTCTTTCCTGCGTTATCC
CCTGATTCTGTGGATAACCGTGCGGCCGCCAATACCCAGAAGAACAGTAAAATAAAGCAAGGTACGTGAA
ATTAATATTTTTAAATGGTTCTAACCGATGCCGAAGAACTGCGCAGTCCGGTTATAACGTCTGACATGTC
CTTTTTTGATTTGGAATCCAACCACTCAAGTGACTCTGTTCATTTACTTTGCGAAAAATATACCCACAAA
TTGCCCATCGAAAGTGAATCGCAAACCACCTTCAGACTGGCACCGACAAAGCAAAGATTATACAGACAGA
GTACTTTATACGTACCGTTAAGTCTCAAGCAAAGGGTTTTCTTATTTACTGAACGGGTAAAGAGTATCTG
GGCCGGCTTGCCAAGATGCAAACCGAATAAGTATTTCAAAGTTGCATTTGCCTTAGCCGTCCTGACACCA
TTGGCTATTTGGATATTTTATATTGACTTTCGTGTACATTGATCACATCGACTGTTCTATTGGCAAATGA
ACCACGGGCATTGACTATTTTTCAGGTTACTACTATATATTATCATCACGGGCAAGGATTGTACCCTGAA
TTCGCATCTAGACTGA
